Addgene plasmid #144139: TFORF2621
Purpose: Lentiviral vector for overexpressing transcription factor ORFs with unique 24-bp barcodes. Barcodes facilitate identification of transcription factors in pooled screens.
Depositing lab: Feng Zhang. Depositing organization: Broad Institute. Publication: A transcription factor atlas of directed differentiation. Joung J, Ma S, Tay T, Geiger-Schuller KR, Kirchgatterer PC, Verdine VK, Guo B, Arias-Garcia MA, Allen WE, Singh A, Kuksenko O, Abudayyeh OO, Gootenberg JS, Fu Z, Macrae RK, Buenrostro JD, Regev A, Zhang F. Cell. 2023 Jan 5;186(1):209-229.e26. doi: 10.1016/j.cell.2022.11.026. PubMed 36608654.
Backbone
  Vector backbone: pLX_TRC317
  Backbone manufacturer: Broad Institute Genetic Perturbation Platform
  Backbone size w/o insert (bp): 8264
  Vector type: Mammalian Expression, Lentiviral
  Selectable markers: Puromycin
Growth in bacteria
  Bacterial resistance: Ampicillin, 100 μg/mL
  Growth temperature: 37°C
  Growth strain: NEB Stable
  Copy number: High Copy
Gene/Insert
  Gene/Insert name: ZXDA
  Species: H. sapiens (human)
  Insert size (bp): 2501
  Entrez Gene: ZXDA (a.k.a. ZNF896)
  Promoter: EF1a
  Cloning method: Unknown
  Sequencing primers: 5′ GGGTGGAGACTGAAGTTAGGCCAG; 3′ CACATAGCGTAAAAGGAGCAACATAG
Terms and licenses: Academic/Nonprofit Terms; Industry Terms: Not Available to Industry
Depositor comments: NM_007156,ENST00000358697 . The transcription factor ORF portion of this plasmid was synthesized by Genewiz. Please test multiple small colonies in case of plasmid recombination. To make this collection available in a timely manner, a portion of this collection was not fully sequenced by Addgene. If an Addgene verified full plasmid sequence is not available, please contact us prior to placing an order to request the full sequence.
How to cite: TFORF2621 was a gift from Feng Zhang (Addgene plasmid # 144139 ; http://n2t.net/addgene:144139 ; RRID:Addgene_144139)
