[The description below was written by a language model from this plasmid's Addgene catalogue record and pLannotate feature annotations shown in this document.]
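Description:
TFORF2621 is a third-generation-style, self-inactivating lentiviral expression plasmid built on the pLX_TRC317 backbone, carrying the human transcription factor ZXDA (also known as ZNF896) as its open reading frame. In bacteria it is maintained through a high-copy ColE1/pUC-type origin and selected with ampicillin via the β-lactamase gene. An f1 origin and remnants of a lac/T7/T3 cloning region are also present in the backbone. The depositor notes that recombination can occur during propagation, as is common with LTR-containing plasmids.

The viral portion begins with an RSV promoter fused to a truncated HIV-1 5' LTR, which allows Tat-independent transcription of the genomic RNA in packaging cells. It is followed by the Ψ packaging signal with a short gag fragment, the Rev response element for nuclear export of the unspliced genome, and a cPPT/CTS that aids nuclear import in transduced cells. An SV40 early promoter/origin drives the puromycin N-acetyltransferase gene, giving puromycin selection of transduced mammalian cells. Downstream, the strong constitutive EF-1α promoter drives the ZXDA coding sequence, a protein annotated as cooperating with CIITA to promote MHC class I and II gene transcription. A WPRE after the ORF enhances transcript stability and expression, and the cassette ends at a ΔU3 3' LTR with an SV40 polyadenylation signal beyond it.

According to the record, each plasmid in this collection carries a unique 24-bp barcode. The barcode is not annotated in the feature table, so its position is not stated. The construct is intended for overexpressing ZXDA individually or within pooled transcription factor screens, where barcodes identify which factor each cell received.
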