Features (pLannotate 1.2.2; 31 found; start..end, strand, type, name):
      5..231     +  promoter       RSV promoter: Rous sarcoma virus enhancer/promoter
    232..412     +  LTR            5' LTR (truncated): truncated 5' long terminal repeat (LTR) from HIV-1
    459..584     +  misc_feature   HIV-1 Ψ: packaging signal of human immunodeficiency virus type 1
    568..931     +  CDS            HIV-1 gag (fragment): gag protein from human immunodeficiency virus 1; gag
   1077..1310    +  misc_feature   RRE: The Rev response element (RRE) of HIV-1 allows for Rev-dependent mRNA export from the nucleus to the cytoplasm.
   1687..1713    +  CDS            Rev (fragment): human immunodeficiency virus 1 (HIV-1) Rev protein; rev; enhances nuclear export of unspliced and incompletely spliced viral mRNAs
   1720..1743    +  promoter       SV40 promoter (fragment): SV40 early promoter
   1744..1815    +  promoter       SV40 promoter (fragment): SV40 enhancer and early promoter
   1839..1974    +  rep_origin     SV40 ori: SV40 origin of replication
   2020..2616    +  CDS            PuroR (fragment): puromycin N-acetyltransferase; pac from Streptomyces; confers resistance to puromycin
   2665..2782    +  misc_feature   cPPT/CTS: central polypurine tract and central termination sequence of HIV-1
   2847..2913    +  CDS            small t antigen (fragment): SV40 (simian virus 40) small t antigen
   2920..4098    +  promoter       EF-1α promoter: strong constitutive promoter for human elongation factor EF-1α
   4115..6511    +  CDS            ZXDA: ZXDA_HUMAN - Experimental evidence at protein level: Swiss-Prot protein existence level 1. Cooperates with CIITA to promote transcription of MHC class I and MHC class II genes. From Homo sapiens (Human).
   6527..6580    +  promoter       U6 promoter (fragment): RNA polymerase III promoter for human U6 snRNA
   6622..7210    +  misc_feature   WPRE: woodchuck hepatitis virus posttranscriptional regulatory element
   7261..7280    +  misc_feature   cPPT/CTS (fragment): central polypurine tract and central termination sequence of HIV-1
   7282..7515    +  LTR            3' LTR (ΔU3): self-inactivating 3' long terminal repeat (LTR) from HIV-1
   7593..7714    +  polyA_signal   SV40 poly(A) signal: SV40 polyadenylation signal
   7754..7889    +  rep_origin     SV40 ori: SV40 origin of replication
   7910..7928    -  promoter       T7 promoter: promoter for bacteriophage T7 RNA polymerase
   7936..8091    +  CDS            lacZα (fragment): LacZα fragment of β-galactosidase; lacZ fragment
   8096..8524    +  rep_origin     f1 ori (sequence partly withheld): f1 bacteriophage origin of replication; arrow indicates direction of (+) strand synthesis
   8577..8681    +  promoter       AmpR promoter: bla
   8682..9542    +  CDS            AmpR: β-lactamase; bla; confers resistance to ampicillin, carbenicillin, and related antibiotics
   9713..10301   +  rep_origin     ori: high-copy-number ColE1/pMB1/pBR322/pUC origin of replication
  10484..10576   +  CDS            lacI (fragment): lac repressor; lacI; The lac repressor binds to the lac operator to inhibit transcription in E. coli. This inhibition can be relieved by adding lactose or isopropyl-β-D-thiogalactopyranoside (IPTG).
  10589..10610   +  protein_bind   CAP binding site: CAP binding activates transcription in the presence of cAMP. E. coli catabolite activator protein
  10625..10655   +  promoter       lac promoter: promoter for the E. coli lac operon
  10659..10681   +  protein_bind   lac operator (fragment): The lac repressor binds to the lac operator to inhibit transcription in E. coli. This inhibition can be relieved by adding lactose or isopropyl-β-D-thiogalactopyranoside (IPTG). lac repressor encoded by lacI
  10724..10742   +  promoter       T3 promoter: promoter for bacteriophage T3 RNA polymerase
>Addgene plasmid #144139 | TFORF2621 | addgene full sequence | sequence record 396207 | Addgene NGS Result
TTAATGTAGTCTTATGCAATACTCTTGTAGTCTTGCAACATGGTAACGATGAGTTAGCAACATGCCTTAC
AAGGAGAGAAAAAGCACCGTGCATGCCGATTGGTGGAAGTAAGGTGGTACGATCGTGCCTTATTAGGAAG
GCAACAGACGGGTCTGACATGGATTGGACGAACCACTGAATTGCCGCATTGCAGAGATATTGTATTTAAG
TGCCTAGCTCGATACATAAACGGGTCTCTCTGGTTAGACCAGATCTGAGCCTGGGAGCTCTCTGGCTAAC
TAGGGAACCCACTGCTTAAGCCTCAATAAAGCTTGCCTTGAGTGCTTCAAGTAGTGTGTGCCCGTCTGTT
GTGTGACTCTGGTAACTAGAGATCCCTCAGACCCTTTTAGTCAGTGTGGAAAATCTCTAGCAGTGGCGCC
CGAACAGGGACTTGAAAGCGAAAGGGAAACCAGAGGAGCTCTCTCGACGCAGGACTCGGCTTGCTGAAGC
GCGCACGGCAAGAGGCGAGGGGCGGCGACTGGTGAGTACGCCAAAAATTTTGACTAGCGGAGGCTAGAAG
GAGAGAGATGGGTGCGAGAGCGTCAGTATTAAGCGGGGGAGAATTAGATCGCGATGGGAAAAAATTCGGT
TAAGGCCAGGGGGAAAGAAAAAATATAAATTAAAACATATAGTATGGGCAAGCAGGGAGCTAGAACGATT
CGCAGTTAATCCTGGCCTGTTAGAAACATCAGAAGGCTGTAGACAAATACTGGGACAGCTACAACCATCC
CTTCAGACAGGATCAGAAGAACTTAGATCATTATATAATACAGTAGCAACCCTCTATTGTGTGCATCAAA
GGATAGAGATAAAAGACACCAAGGAAGCTTTAGACAAGATAGAGGAAGAGCAAAACAAAAGTAAGACCAC
CGCACAGCAAGCGGCCGCTGATCTTCAGACCTGGAGGAGGAGATATGAGGGACAATTGGAGAAGTGAATT
ATATAAATATAAAGTAGTAAAAATTGAACCATTAGGAGTAGCACCCACCAAGGCAAAGAGAAGAGTGGTG
CAGAGAGAAAAAAGAGCAGTGGGAATAGGAGCTTTGTTCCTTGGGTTCTTGGGAGCAGCAGGAAGCACTA
TGGGCGCAGCGTCAATGACGCTGACGGTACAGGCCAGACAATTATTGTCTGGTATAGTGCAGCAGCAGAA
CAATTTGCTGAGGGCTATTGAGGCGCAACAGCATCTGTTGCAACTCACAGTCTGGGGCATCAAGCAGCTC
CAGGCAAGAATCCTGGCTGTGGAAAGATACCTAAAGGATCAACAGCTCCTGGGGATTTGGGGTTGCTCTG
GAAAACTCATTTGCACCACTGCTGTGCCTTGGAATGCTAGTTGGAGTAATAAATCTCTGGAACAGATTTG
GAATCACACGACCTGGATGGAGTGGGACAGAGAAATTAACAATTACACAAGCTTAATACACTCCTTAATT
GAAGAATCGCAAAACCAGCAAGAAAAGAATGAACAAGAATTATTGGAATTAGATAAATGGGCAAGTTTGT
GGAATTGGTTTAACATAACAAATTGGCTGTGGTATATAAAATTATTCATAATGATAGTAGGAGGCTTGGT
AGGTTTAAGAATAGTTTTTGCTGTACTTTCTATAGTGAATAGAGTTAGGCAGGGATATTCACCATTATCG
TTTCAGACCCACCTCCCAACCCCGAGGGGACCCATGCATTGCATCTCAATTAGTCAGCAACCAGGTGTGG
AAAGTCCCCAGGCTCCCCAGCAGGCAGAAGTATGCAAAGCATGCGTCTCAATTAGTCAGCAACCATAGTC
CCGCCCCTAACTCCGCCCATCCCGCCCCTAACTCCGCCCAGTTCCGCCCATTCTCCGCCCCATGGCTGAC
TAATTTTTTTTATTTATGCAGAGGCCGAGGCCGCCTCGGCCTCTGAGCTATTCCAGAAGTAGTGAGGAGG
CTTTTTTGGAGGCCTAGGCTTTTGCAAAAAGCTTTCTAGAGGTACCACCGGAGCTTACCATGACCGAGTA
CAAGCCCACGGTGCGCCTCGCCACCCGCGACGACGTCCCCAGGGCCGTACGCACCCTCGCCGCCGCGTTC
GCCGACTACCCCGCCACGCGCCACACCGTCGATCCGGACCGCCACATCGAGCGGGTCACCGAGCTGCAAG
AACTCTTCCTCACGCGCGTCGGGCTCGACATCGGCAAGGTGTGGGTCGCGGACGACGGCGCCGCCGTGGC
GGTCTGGACCACGCCGGAGAGCGTCGAAGCGGGGGCGGTGTTCGCCGAGATCGGCCCGCGCATGGCCGAG
TTGAGCGGTTCCCGGCTGGCCGCGCAGCAACAGATGGAAGGCCTCCTGGCGCCGCACCGGCCCAAGGAGC
CCGCGTGGTTCCTGGCCACCGTCGGCGTCTCGCCCGACCACCAGGGCAAGGGTCTGGGCAGCGCCGTCGT
GCTCCCCGGAGTGGAGGCGGCCGAGCGCGCCGGGGTGCCCGCCTTCCTGGAGACCTCCGCGCCCCGCAAC
CTCCCCTTCTACGAGCGGCTCGGCTTCACCGTCACCGCCGACGTCGAGGTGCCCGAAGGACCGCGCACCT
GGTGCATGACCCGCAAGCCCGGTGCCAGTTAACGAATTCTAGATCTTGAGACAAATGGCAGTATTCATCC
ACAATTTTAAAAGAAAAGGGGGGATTGGGGGGTACAGTGCAGGGGAAAGAATAGTAGACATAATAGCAAC
AGACATACAAACTAAAGAATTACAAAAACAAATTACAAAAATTCAAAATTTTCGGGTTTATTACAGGGAC
AGCAGAGATCCACTTTGGCGCCGGCTCGAGGCCTGCAGGTGCAAAGATGGATAAAGTTTTAAACAGAGAG
GAATCTTTGCAGCTAATGGACCTTCTAGGTCTTGAAAGGAGTGGGAATTGGCTCCGGTGCCCGTCAGTGG
GCAGAGCGCACATCGCCCACAGTCCCCGAGAAGTTGGGGGGAGGGGTCGGCAATTGAACCGGTGCCTAGA
GAAGGTGGCGCGGGGTAAACTGGGAAAGTGATGTCGTGTACTGGCTCCGCCTTTTTCCCGAGGGTGGGGG
AGAACCGTATATAAGTGCAGTAGTCGCCGTGAACGTTCTTTTTCGCAACGGGTTTGCCGCCAGAACACAG
GTAAGTGCCGTGTGTGGTTCCCGCGGGCCTGGCCTCTTTACGGGTTATGGCCCTTGCGTGCCTTGAATTA
CTTCCACCTGGCTGCAGTACGTGATTCTTGATCCCGAGCTTCGGGTTGGAAGTGGGTGGGAGAGTTCGAG
GCCTTGCGCTTAAGGAGCCCCTTCGCCTCGTGCTTGAGTTGAGGCCTGGCCTGGGCGCTGGGGCCGCCGC
GTGCGAATCTGGTGGCACCTTCGCGCCTGTCTCGCTGCTTTCGATAAGTCTCTAGCCATTTAAAATTTTT
GATGACCTGCTGCGACGCTTTTTTTCTGGCAAGATAGTCTTGTAAATGCGGGCCAAGATCTGCACACTGG
TATTTCGGTTTTTGGGGCCGCGGGCGGCGACGGGGCCCGTGCGTCCCAGCGCACATGTTCGGCGAGGCGG
GGCCTGCGAGCGCGGCCACCGAGAATCGGACGGGGGTAGTCTCAAGCTGGCCGGCCTGCTCTGGTGCCTG
GCCTCGCGCCGCCGTGTATCGCCCCGCCCTGGGCGGCAAGGCTGGCCCGGTCGGCACCAGTTGCGTGAGC
GGAAAGATGGCCGCTTCCCGGCCCTGCTGCAGGGAGCTCAAAATGGAGGACGCGGCGCTCGGGAGAGCGG
GCGGGTGAGTCACCCACACAAAGGAAAAGGGCCTTTCCGTCCTCAGCCGTCGCTTCATGTGACTCCACGG
AGTACCGGGCGCCGTCCAGGCACCTCGATTAGTTCTCGAGCTTTTGGAGTACGTCGTCTTTAGGTTGGGG
GGAGGGGTTTTATGCGATGGAGTTTCCCCACACTGAGTGGGTGGAGACTGAAGTTAGGCCAGCTTGGCAC
TTGATGTAATTCTCCTTGGAATTTGCCCTTTTTGAGTTTGGATCTTGGTTCATTCTCAAGCCTCAGACAG
TGGTTCAAAGTTTTTTTCTTCCATTTCAGGTGTCGTGAGGCTAGCACCGCCACCATGGAAATCCCGAAGC
TGCTCCCGGCTCGCGGGACACTACAGGGCGGCGGCGGCGGCGGTATCCCCGCGGGTGGCGGCCGAGTCCA
CCGAGGCCCTGACTCGCCGGCTGGCCAGGTCCCCACGCGCCGCCTCCTGCTGCCCCGGGGCCCCCAAGAT
GGCGGGCCCGGGCGGCGGCGCGAGGAGGCCAGCACGGCATCACGGGGCCCTGGCCCAAGCCTGTTCGCGC
CGAGGCCCCATCAACCTAGCGGCGGCGGCGACGACTTCTTCCTGGTGCTGCTTGACCCGGTGGGTGGCGA
CGTGGAGACCGCGGGCTCCGGTCAGGCCGCAGGGCCTGTGTTGAGGGAGGAGGCCAAGGCGGGCCCGGGG
CTCCAGGGGGACGAGAGCGGCGCGAACCCCGCGGGCTGCTCTGCGCAGGGCCCCCACTGCCTGTCCGCGG
TTCCCACTCCGGCCCCGATCTCCGCCCCCGGCCCCGCCGCGGCCTTCGCGGGCACAGTCACTATCCACAA
CCAGGACCTGCTGTTGCGCTTTGAGAACGGCGTCCTCACCCTGGCCACGCCCCCACCACACGCCTGGGAG
CCAGGGGCCGCTCCTGCCCAGCAGCCCAGGTGTCTGATCGCCCCCCAAGCTGGGTTCCCGCAAGCCGCGC
ACCCGGGTGACTGCCCAGAGCTGCGGTCCGACCTCCTGCTAGCCGAGCCCGCAGAACCCGCGCCTGCTCC
GGCGCCCCAGGAGGAGGCGGAGGGCCTGGCCGCCGCCCTGGGCCCCCGCGGACTGCTGGGCTCTGGTCCA
GGCGTGGTGCTGTACCTGTGCCCCGAGGCGCTGTGCGGGCAAACCTTCGCCAAGAAGCACCAGCTGAAGA
TGCACCTGCTGACGCACAGCAGCAGCCAGGGCCAGAGGCCCTTCAAATGCCCCCTGGGTGGCTGCGGCTG
GACCTTCACCACCTCTTACAAGCTCAAGAGGCACCTGCAGTCGCACGATAAACTGCGGCCCTTCGGCTGC
CCTGCGGAGGGCTGTGGCAAGAGCTTCACCACCGTGTACAACCTCAAGGCGCACATGAAGGGCCATGAGC
AGGAGAACTCGTTCAAATGTGAGGTGTGCGAGGAGAGCTTCCCCACGCAGGCCAAACTCGGCGCCCACCA
GCGCAGCCACTTCGAACCCGAGAGGCCTTACCAGTGCGCGTTTTCTGGCTGCAAGAAGACATTTATCACA
GTGAGTGCTCTGTTTTCCCATAACCGCGCCCATTTCAGGGAACAGGAACTGTTTTCCTGCTCTTTCCCTG
GCTGCAGCAAGCAATATGACAAGGCTTGTAGGCTGAAAATTCACCTGCGGAGTCACACCGGCGAGAGACC
TTTCCTTTGTGACTTTGATGGCTGTGGCTGGAACTTCACCAGCATGTCCAAACTCTTAAGGCACAAAAGG
AAGCACGACGATGACCGGAGGTTCATGTGCCCTGTGGAAGGCTGTGGGAAATCTTTCACGAGGGCCGAAC
ATCTGAAAGGCCACAGCATTACCCACCTGGGCACAAAGCCTTTCGTGTGTCCTGTGGCAGGCTGCTGTGC
CAGGTTCTCTGCTCGCAGTAGCCTCTACATTCACTCCAAGAAACACCTGCAGGATGTGGACACTTGGAAA
AGCCGTTGCCCGATCTCCTCTTGTAATAAACTCTTCACATCCAAGCACAGCATGAAGACGCACATGGTTA
AAAGGCATAAGGTGGGCCAGGATCTCTTAGCTCAGCTAGAAGCAGCAAATTCTCTTACACCCAGCAGTGA
ACTTACCAGCCAGAGACAGAATGATCTCAGTGATGCAGAGATAGTGTCTCTCTTCTCTGATGTACCTGAC
AGTACTTCTGCTGCATTGCTGGACACAGCATTGGTGAACTCTGGAATCTTGACTATTGATGTGGCTTCTG
TGAGCTCGACTCTGGCAGGGCACCTCCCTGCTAATAATAATAATTCCGTAGGGCAGGCTGTGGACCCTCC
GTCCTTGATGGCCACCAGCGACCCTCCTCAAAGTCTGGATACCTCTCTCTTTTTTGGAACGGCGGCCACT
GGTTTTCAGCAGAGCTCCTTAAATATGGATGAGGTCTCAAGTGTAAGTGTGGGGCCATTGGGATCTCTGG
ACTCTTTGGCCATGAAAAACTCCAGTCCAGAGCCTCAGGCTTTGACACCCAGCAGTAAGCTAACAGTGGA
CACAGATACTCTGACTCCTTCGAGCACCCTTTGTGAAAACAGTGTCTCAGAACTACTGACACCAGCCAAA
GCGGAGTGGAGCGTACATCCTAACTCTGACTTCTTTGGACAGGAGGGAGAAACCCAGTTTGGATTCCCCA
ATGCAGCAGGAAACCATGGTTCTCAGAAAGAAAGAAATCTTATCACTGTGACTGGCAGCTCATTTTTGGT
ATAGTAATGAACTAGTCCGTAACTTGAAAGTATTTCGATTTCTTGGCTTTATATATCTTGTGGAAAGGAC
GACGCGCAGTTCGGTAACGTACAGCAACGCGTTAAGTCGACAATCAACCTCTGGATTACAAAATTTGTGA
AAGATTGACTGGTATTCTTAACTATGTTGCTCCTTTTACGCTATGTGGATACGCTGCTTTAATGCCTTTG
TATCATGCTATTGCTTCCCGTATGGCTTTCATTTTCTCCTCCTTGTATAAATCCTGGTTGCTGTCTCTTT
ATGAGGAGTTGTGGCCCGTTGTCAGGCAACGTGGCGTGGTGTGCACTGTGTTTGCTGACGCAACCCCCAC
TGGTTGGGGCATTGCCACCACCTGTCAGCTCCTTTCCGGGACTTTCGCTTTCCCCCTCCCTATTGCCACG
GCGGAACTCATCGCCGCCTGCCTTGCCCGCTGCTGGACAGGGGCTCGGCTGTTGGGCACTGACAATTCCG
TGGTGTTGTCGGGGAAATCATCGTCCTTTCCTTGGCTGCTCGCCTGTGTTGCCACCTGGATTCTGCGCGG
GACGTCCTTCTGCTACGTCCCTTCGGCCCTCAATCCAGCGGACCTTCCTTCCCGCGGCCTGCTGCCGGCT
CTGCGGCCTCTTCCGCGTCTTCGCCTTCGCCCTCAGACGAGTCGGATCTCCCTTTGGGCCGCCTCCCCGC
GTCGACTTTAAGACCAATGACTTACAAGGCAGCTGTAGATCTTAGCCACTTTTTAAAAGAAAAGGGGGGA
CTGGAAGGGCTAATTCACTCCCAACGAAGACAAGATCTGCTTTTTGCTTGTACTGGGTCTCTCTGGTTAG
ACCAGATCTGAGCCTGGGAGCTCTCTGGCTAACTAGGGAACCCACTGCTTAAGCCTCAATAAAGCTTGCC
TTGAGTGCTTCAAGTAGTGTGTGCCCGTCTGTTGTGTGACTCTGGTAACTAGAGATCCCTCAGACCCTTT
TAGTCAGTGTGGAAAATCTCTAGCAGTACGTATAGTAGTTCATGTCATCTTATTATTCAGTATTTATAAC
TTGCAAAGAAATGAATATCAGAGAGTGAGAGGAACTTGTTTATTGCAGCTTATAATGGTTACAAATAAAG
CAATAGCATCACAAATTTCACAAATAAAGCATTTTTTTCACTGCATTCTAGTTGTGGTTTGTCCAAACTC
ATCAATGTATCTTATCATGTCTGGCTCTAGCTATCCCGCCCCTAACTCCGCCCATCCCGCCCCTAACTCC
GCCCAGTTCCGCCCATTCTCCGCCCCATGGCTGACTAATTTTTTTTATTTATGCAGAGGCCGAGGCCGCC
TCGGCCTCTGAGCTATTCCAGAAGTAGTGAGGAGGCTTTTTTGGAGGCCTAGGGACGTACCCAATTCGCC
CTATAGTGAGTCGTATTACGCGCGCTCACTGGCCGTCGTTTTACAACGTCGTGACTGGGAAAACCCTGGC
GTTACCCAACTTAATCGCCTTGCAGCACATCCCCCTTTCGCCAGCTGGCGTAATAGCGAAGAGGCCCGCA
CCGATCGCCCTTCCCAACAGTTGCGCAGCCTGAATGGCGAATGGG
[124 nt withheld, positions 8096-8219]
C
[91 nt withheld, positions 8221-8311]
A
[49 nt withheld, positions 8313-8361]
CCTTTGACGTTGGAGTCCACGTTCTTT
[37 nt withheld, positions 8389-8425]
ACCCTATCTCGGTCTATTCTTTTGATTTATAAGGGATTTTGCCGATTTCGGCCTATTGGTTAAAAAATGA
GCTGATTTAACAAAAATTTAACGCGAATTTTAACAAAATATTAACGCTTACAATTTAGGTGGCACTTTTC
GGGGAAATGTGCGCGGAACCCCTATTTGTTTATTTTTCTAAATACATTCAAATATGTATCCGCTCATGAG
ACAATAACCCTGATAAATGCTTCAATAATATTGAAAAAGGAAGAGTATGAGTATTCAACATTTCCGTGTC
GCCCTTATTCCCTTTTTTGCGGCATTTTGCCTTCCTGTTTTTGCTCACCCAGAAACGCTGGTGAAAGTAA
AAGATGCTGAAGATCAGTTGGGTGCACGAGTGGGTTACATCGAACTGGATCTCAACAGCGGTAAGATCCT
TGAGAGTTTTCGCCCCGAAGAACGTTTTCCAATGATGAGCACTTTTAAAGTTCTGCTATGTGGCGCGGTA
TTATCCCGTATTGACGCCGGGCAAGAGCAACTCGGTCGCCGCATACACTATTCTCAGAATGACTTGGTTG
AGTACTCACCAGTCACAGAAAAGCATCTTACGGATGGCATGACAGTAAGAGAATTATGCAGTGCTGCCAT
AACCATGAGTGATAACACTGCGGCCAACTTACTTCTGACAACGATCGGAGGACCGAAGGAGCTAACCGCT
TTTTTGCACAACATGGGGGATCATGTAACTCGCCTTGATCGTTGGGAACCGGAGCTGAATGAAGCCATAC
CAAACGACGAGCGTGACACCACGATGCCTGTAGCAATGGCAACAACGTTGCGCAAACTATTAACTGGCGA
ACTACTTACTCTAGCTTCCCGGCAACAATTAATAGACTGGATGGAGGCGGATAAAGTTGCAGGACCACTT
CTGCGCTCGGCCCTTCCGGCTGGCTGGTTTATTGCTGATAAATCTGGAGCCGGTGAGCGTGGGTCTCGCG
GTATCATTGCAGCACTGGGGCCAGATGGTAAGCCCTCCCGTATCGTAGTTATCTACACGACGGGGAGTCA
GGCAACTATGGATGAACGAAATAGACAGATCGCTGAGATAGGTGCCTCACTGATTAAGCATTGGTAACTG
TCAGACCAAGTTTACTCATATATACTTTAGATTGATTTAAAACTTCATTTTTAATTTAAAAGGATCTAGG
TGAAGATCCTTTTTGATAATCTCATGACCAAAATCCCTTAACGTGAGTTTTCGTTCCACTGAGCGTCAGA
CCCCGTAGAAAAGATCAAAGGATCTTCTTGAGATCCTTTTTTTCTGCGCGTAATCTGCTGCTTGCAAACA
AAAAAACCACCGCTACCAGCGGTGGTTTGTTTGCCGGATCAAGAGCTACCAACTCTTTTTCCGAAGGTAA
CTGGCTTCAGCAGAGCGCAGATACCAAATACTGTTCTTCTAGTGTAGCCGTAGTTAGGCCACCACTTCAA
GAACTCTGTAGCACCGCCTACATACCTCGCTCTGCTAATCCTGTTACCAGTGGCTGCTGCCAGTGGCGAT
AAGTCGTGTCTTACCGGGTTGGACTCAAGACGATAGTTACCGGATAAGGCGCAGCGGTCGGGCTGAACGG
GGGGTTCGTGCACACAGCCCAGCTTGGAGCGAACGACCTACACCGAACTGAGATACCTACAGCGTGAGCT
ATGAGAAAGCGCCACGCTTCCCGAAGGGAGAAAGGCGGACAGGTATCCGGTAAGCGGCAGGGTCGGAACA
GGAGAGCGCACGAGGGAGCTTCCAGGGGGAAACGCCTGGTATCTTTATAGTCCTGTCGGGTTTCGCCACC
TCTGACTTGAGCGTCGATTTTTGTGATGCTCGTCAGGGGGGCGGAGCCTATGGAAAAACGCCAGCAACGC
GGCCTTTTTACGGTTCCTGGCCTTTTGCTGGCCTTTTGCTCACATGTTCTTTCCTGCGTTATCCCCTGAT
TCTGTGGATAACCGTATTACCGCCTTTGAGTGAGCTGATACCGCTCGCCGCAGCCGAACGACCGAGCGCA
GCGAGTCAGTGAGCGAGGAAGCGGAAGAGCGCCCAATACGCAAACCGCCTCTCCCCGCGCGTTGGCCGAT
TCATTAATGCAGCTGGCACGACAGGTTTCCCGACTGGAAAGCGGGCAGTGAGCGCAACGCAATTAATGTG
AGTTAGCTCACTCATTAGGCACCCCAGGCTTTACACTTTATGCTTCCGGCTCGTATGTTGTGTGGAATTG
TGAGCGGATAACAATTTCACACAGGAAACAGCTATGACCATGATTACGCCAAGCGCGCAATTAACCCTCA
CTAAAGGGAACAAAAGCTGGAGCTGCAAGC
