>Addgene plasmid #144139 | TFORF2621 | depositor partial sequence | sequence record 284541 | Insert
ACCGCCACCATGGAAATCCCGAAGCTGCTCCCGGCTCGCGGGACACTACAGGGCGGCGGCGGCGGCGGTA
TCCCCGCGGGTGGCGGCCGAGTCCACCGAGGCCCTGACTCGCCGGCTGGCCAGGTCCCCACGCGCCGCCT
CCTGCTGCCCCGGGGCCCCCAAGATGGCGGGCCCGGGCGGCGGCGCGAGGAGGCCAGCACGGCATCACGG
GGCCCTGGCCCAAGCCTGTTCGCGCCGAGGCCCCATCAACCTAGCGGCGGCGGCGACGACTTCTTCCTGG
TGCTGCTTGACCCGGTGGGTGGCGACGTGGAGACCGCGGGCTCCGGTCAGGCCGCAGGGCCTGTGTTGAG
GGAGGAGGCCAAGGCGGGCCCGGGGCTCCAGGGGGACGAGAGCGGCGCGAACCCCGCGGGCTGCTCTGCG
CAGGGCCCCCACTGCCTGTCCGCGGTTCCCACTCCGGCCCCGATCTCCGCCCCCGGCCCCGCCGCGGCCT
TCGCGGGCACAGTCACTATCCACAACCAGGACCTGCTGTTGCGCTTTGAGAACGGCGTCCTCACCCTGGC
CACGCCCCCACCACACGCCTGGGAGCCAGGGGCCGCTCCTGCCCAGCAGCCCAGGTGTCTGATCGCCCCC
CAAGCTGGGTTCCCGCAAGCCGCGCACCCGGGTGACTGCCCAGAGCTGCGGTCCGACCTCCTGCTAGCCG
AGCCCGCAGAACCCGCGCCTGCTCCGGCGCCCCAGGAGGAGGCGGAGGGCCTGGCCGCCGCCCTGGGCCC
CCGCGGACTGCTGGGCTCTGGTCCAGGCGTGGTGCTGTACCTGTGCCCCGAGGCGCTGTGCGGGCAAACC
TTCGCCAAGAAGCACCAGCTGAAGATGCACCTGCTGACGCACAGCAGCAGCCAGGGCCAGAGGCCCTTCA
AATGCCCCCTGGGTGGCTGCGGCTGGACCTTCACCACCTCTTACAAGCTCAAGAGGCACCTGCAGTCGCA
CGATAAACTGCGGCCCTTCGGCTGCCCTGCGGAGGGCTGTGGCAAGAGCTTCACCACCGTGTACAACCTC
AAGGCGCACATGAAGGGCCATGAGCAGGAGAACTCGTTCAAATGTGAGGTGTGCGAGGAGAGCTTCCCCA
CGCAGGCCAAACTCGGCGCCCACCAGCGCAGCCACTTCGAACCCGAGAGGCCTTACCAGTGCGCGTTTTC
TGGCTGCAAGAAGACATTTATCACAGTGAGTGCTCTGTTTTCCCATAACCGCGCCCATTTCAGGGAACAG
GAACTGTTTTCCTGCTCTTTCCCTGGCTGCAGCAAGCAATATGACAAGGCTTGTAGGCTGAAAATTCACC
TGCGGAGTCACACCGGCGAGAGACCTTTCCTTTGTGACTTTGATGGCTGTGGCTGGAACTTCACCAGCAT
GTCCAAACTCTTAAGGCACAAAAGGAAGCACGACGATGACCGGAGGTTCATGTGCCCTGTGGAAGGCTGT
GGGAAATCTTTCACGAGGGCCGAACATCTGAAAGGCCACAGCATTACCCACCTGGGCACAAAGCCTTTCG
TGTGTCCTGTGGCAGGCTGCTGTGCCAGGTTCTCTGCTCGCAGTAGCCTCTACATTCACTCCAAGAAACA
CCTGCAGGATGTGGACACTTGGAAAAGCCGTTGCCCGATCTCCTCTTGTAATAAACTCTTCACATCCAAG
CACAGCATGAAGACGCACATGGTTAAAAGGCATAAGGTGGGCCAGGATCTCTTAGCTCAGCTAGAAGCAG
CAAATTCTCTTACACCCAGCAGTGAACTTACCAGCCAGAGACAGAATGATCTCAGTGATGCAGAGATAGT
GTCTCTCTTCTCTGATGTACCTGACAGTACTTCTGCTGCATTGCTGGACACAGCATTGGTGAACTCTGGA
ATCTTGACTATTGATGTGGCTTCTGTGAGCTCGACTCTGGCAGGGCACCTCCCTGCTAATAATAATAATT
CCGTAGGGCAGGCTGTGGACCCTCCGTCCTTGATGGCCACCAGCGACCCTCCTCAAAGTCTGGATACCTC
TCTCTTTTTTGGAACGGCGGCCACTGGTTTTCAGCAGAGCTCCTTAAATATGGATGAGGTCTCAAGTGTA
AGTGTGGGGCCATTGGGATCTCTGGACTCTTTGGCCATGAAAAACTCCAGTCCAGAGCCTCAGGCTTTGA
CACCCAGCAGTAAGCTAACAGTGGACACAGATACTCTGACTCCTTCGAGCACCCTTTGTGAAAACAGTGT
CTCAGAACTACTGACACCAGCCAAAGCGGAGTGGAGCGTACATCCTAACTCTGACTTCTTTGGACAGGAG
GGAGAAACCCAGTTTGGATTCCCCAATGCAGCAGGAAACCATGGTTCTCAGAAAGAAAGAAATCTTATCA
CTGTGACTGGCAGCTCATTTTTGGTATAGTAATGAACTAGTCCGTAACTTGAAAGTATTTCGATTTCTTG
GCTTTATATATCTTGTGGAAAGGACGACGCGCAGTTCGGTAACGTACAGCA
