>Addgene plasmid #144139 | TFORF2621 | depositor partial sequence | sequence record 284542 | Barcode
CGCGCAGTTCGGTAACGTACAGCA
